>Addgene plasmid #72003 | Plxnb2(S)-AP-His | depositor full sequence | sequence record 138603 | Full sequence
GTCGAGGTCTCGACGGTATCGATTGACATTGATTATTGACTAGCTAGTTATTAATAGTAATCAATTACGG
GGTCATTAGTTCATAGCCCATATATGGAGTTCCGCGTTACATAACTTACGGTAAATGGCCCGCCTGGCTG
ACCGCCCAACGACCCCCGCCCATTGACGTCAATAATGACGTATGTTCCCATAGTAACGCCAATAGGGACT
TTCCATTGACGTCAATGGGTGGAGTATTTACGGTAAACTGCCCACTTGGCAGTACATCAAGTGTATCATA
TGCCAAGTCCGCCCCCTATTGACGTCAATGACGGTAAATGGCCCGCCTGGCATTATGCCCAGTACATGAC
CTTACGGGACTTTCCTACTTGGCAGTACATCTACGTATTAGTCATCGCTATTACCATGGTGATGCGGTTT
TGGCAGTACACCAATGGGCGTGGATAGCGGTTTGACTCACGGGGATTTCCAAGTCTCCACCCCATTGACG
TCAATGGGAGTTTGTTTTGGCACCAAAATCAACGGGACTTTCCAAAATGTCGTAATAACCCCGCCCCGTT
GACGCAAATGGGCGGTAGGCGTGTACGGTGGGAGGTCTATATAAGCAGAGCTCGTTTAGTGAACCGTCAG
ATCGCCTGGAGACGCCATCCACGCTGTTTTGACCTCCATAGAAGACACCGGGACCGATCCAGCCTCCGCG
GCCGGGAACGGTGCATTGGAACGCGGATTCCCCGTGCCAAGAGTGACGTAAGTACCGCCTATAGACTCTA
TAGGCACACCCCTTTGGCTCTTATGCATGCTATACTGTTTTTGGCTTGGGGCCTATACACCCCCGCTTCC
ATATGCTATAGGTGATGGTATAGCTTAGCCTATAGGTGTGGGTTATTGACCATTATTGACCACTCCCCTA
TTGGTGACGATACTTTCCATTACTAATCCATAACATGGCTCTTTGCCACAACTATCTCTATTGGCTATAT
GCCAATACTCTGTCCTTCAGAGACTGACACGGACTCTGTATTTTTACAGGATGGGGTCCCATTTATTATT
TACAAATTCACATATACAACAACGCCGTCCCCCGTGCCCGCAGTTTTTATTAAACATAGCGTGGGATCTC
CACGCGAATCTCGGGTACGTGTTCCGGACATGGGCTCTTCTCCGGTAGCGGCGGAGCTTCCACATCCGAG
CCCTGGTCCCATGCCTCCAGCGGCTCATGGTCGCTCGGCAGCTCCTTGCTCCTAACAGTGGAGGCCAGAC
TTAGGCACAGCACAATGCCCACCACCACCAGTGTGCCGCACAAGGCCGTGGCGGTAGGGTATGTGTCTGA
AAATGAGCTCGGAGATTGGGCTCGCACCGCTGACGCAGATGGAAGACTTAAGGCAGCGGCAGAAGAAGAT
GCAGGCAGCTGAGTTGTTGTATTCTGATAAGAGTCAGAGGTAACTCCCGTTGCGGTGCTGTTAACGGTGG
AGGGCAGTGTAGTCTGAGCAGTACTCGTTGCTGCCGCGCGCGCCACCAGACATAATAGCTGACAGACTAA
CAGACTGTTCCTTTCCATGGGTCTTTTCTGCAGAAGCTTGAATTCTCGAGGATCCGCGGCCGCGCCACCA
TGGCTCTGCCACTCTGGGCCCTGACCTTTCTAGGTCTCACGGGCCTAGGGTTGAGCCTGCGGTCCCGAAA
GCCGGAGAGTTTCCGCAGTGAGACAGAGCTGAACCACCTGGCTGTGGATGAGGTCACAGGTGTGGTGTAT
GTCGGGGCAGTGAACGCGCTCTACCAGCTGAGTGCCGACCTGCACGTCCAGCAGCACGTGGTCACAGGCC
CCTTCATGGATAACAAGAAGTGCACACCACCCATTGAGGCCAGCCAGTGCCACGAAGCGGTGCTCACTGA
CAACTTCAACCAGCTGCTGCTGCTCGACCCACCGGGGAAACGCCTGGTGGAGTGCGGCAGCCTCTTCAAG
GGCATCTGTGCCCTGCGCGCCATGAGCAACATCTCGGTGCGCCTCTTCTACGAGGATGGCAGCGGCGAGA
AGTCCTTCGTGGCCAGCAATGACGAGAGAGTGGCCACCGTGGGGCTGGTGACCTCCACGCGCCCCGACGG
CGAGCGCGTGCTGTTTGTGGGCAAAGGCAATGGGCCGCACGACAATGGTATCATCGTGAGCACCCGCCTG
CTGGACAGGGCTGAGGGCCGGGAGGCCTTTGAGGCCTACTCTGACCACACCACCTTCAAGGCCGGCTACC
TGTCCACGAATACTCAGCAGTTTGTCGCAGCCTTTGAGGATGATTTCTATGTCTTCTTCGTCTTTAACCA
TCAAGACAAGCATCCTGCTAAGAACCGCACGCTGCTGGCGCGCATGTGCAAAGACGACCCCTCCTACTAT
TCCTATGTAGAGATGGACCTGCAGTGTCAGGATCCCAGTGACCCCCAAGACTCTGCCTTTGGCACCTGCC
TAGCCGCTTCTGTAGCCACATCGGGTGCTGGCAGAGCACTTTATGCTGTCTTCAGCAGAGATGGCCGGAG
CACTGGGGGACCTGGCGCGGGCCTCTGTGTGTTCCCGCTAGATAAAGTCCGTGAGAAGATAGAAGCCAAC
CGTAACGCCTGCTACACAGGTGCCCGAGAGGCAGGCCGCACTATCTTCTACAAGCCCTTCCACGGAGAAA
TCCAGTGTGGCGGCCATCTGATAGGTGCCAGCGAGAGCTTCCCATGCGGCTCGGAGCATCTGCCCTATCC
ACTGGGCAGTCGTGATGGACTCGTCGCCACAGCCGTGCTGCACCGCGGGGGCCTGAATCTGACAGCAGTG
ACAGTAACTGCCGAGAATGACCACACTGTTGCGTTCCTGGGCACCTCAGATGGCCGGATCCTTAAGGTGT
ACCTTGCTCCAGACGGCACTTCTGCAGAGTATGGTTCTATCCCAGTAGACATCAATAAGAAAATCAAGCA
GGACCTGGCACTGTCTGGAAACCTGTCCAGTCTGTATGCTATGACCCAGGACAAGGTGTTCCGGCTCCCA
GTACAAGAATGCCTGAGCTATGTAACCTGCGCTCAGTGTCGTGACTCCCAAGATCCCTACTGTGGCTGGT
GTGTCATCGAGGGACGATGCACCAGGAAGTCCGAGTGCTCACGGGCCGAGGAAACCGGACACTGGCTGTG
GAGCCGGGAGAAGTCCTGTGTGGCCATCACTGATGCCTTTCCACAGAACATGAGCCGGCGGGCCCAAGGA
GAGGTACGCCTGTCTGTCAGCCCCCTGCCCACCCTGACTGAGGACGATGAGTTACTGTGCCTCTTTGGTG
ACTCACCACCCCACCCTGCCCGGGTAGAGGACGATACCGTCATCTGTAATTCCCCAAGCAGCATCCCTAG
TACACCGCCAGGCCAAGACCATGTTGACGTGAGCATCCAGCTCCTCTTAAAAAGCGGCAGTGTCTTCCTC
ACCTCCCACCAGTATCCCTTCTATGACTGCCGTGAGGCCATGAGCCTGGTGGAGAACCTGCCGTGCATCT
CTTGTGCTAGCAACCGCTGGACTTGCCAATGGGACCTGCAGTACTACGAGTGTCGGGAGGCTTCGCCCAA
CCCAGAGGAGGGAATCATACGTGCCCACATGGAGGACAACTGCCCCCAGTTCCTGGCCCCTGACCCTTTG
GTCATCCCCATGAACCATGAGACAGAGGTGACCTTCCAGGGCAAGAACTTGGAGACTGTGAAGGTTTCTT
CCCTGTATGTGGGCAGTGAGCTGCTGAATTTTGAAGAGACTGTGACCATGCATGAATCAGACACCTTCTC
TTTTAGGACCCCAAAGCTATCCCATGATGGTAATGAGACACTGCCTCTTCACCTGTATGTTAAGTCCTTT
GGCAAGAACATTGACAGCAAGCTACAAGTGACTCTCTACAACTGCTCCTTTGGCCGCAGTGACTGTAGCC
TGTGTCTGGCTGCCGATCCTGCCTACAGGTGTGTGTGGTGCCGTGGGCAGAACCGGTGCGTGTACGAAGC
TCTGTGCAGCAATGTCACTTCTGAGTGCCCACCACCAGTTATCACTAGGATCCAGCCTGAGACGGGCCCG
CTGGGTGGGGGCATCCTGGTCACTATCCATGGGTCCAATCTGGGTGTCAAAGCAGATGACGTCAAGAAGA
TAACTGTGGCTGGCCAGAACTGTGCCTTTGAACCAAGAGGGTACTCCGTATCCACCCGGATTGTGTGTGC
AATTGAGGCTTCGGAGATGCCCTTCACAGGAGGCATTGAGGTGGATGTTAATGGAAAACTCGGCCATTCA
CCGCCACACGTCCAGTTCACTTATCAACAACCCCAGCCTCTCAGTGTGGAGCCACGACAGGGGCCACAGG
CAGGTGGCACCACATTGACCATCAATGGCACTCACCTGGACACAGGCTCCAAGGAGGATGTGCGGGTGAC
ACTCAATGACGTCCCTTGTGAAGTGACAAAGTTTGGAGCACAGCTACAGTGTGTCACAGGTCAACAGTTG
GCTCCAGGCCAGGTGACACTAGAAATCTACTATGGGGGCTCCAGAGTGCCCAGCCCCGGCATCTCTTTCA
CCTACTGCGAGAACCCCATGATACGAGCCTTTGAGCCATTGAGAAGCTTTGTCAGTGGTGGCCGGAGCAT
CAACGTTACTGGCCAGGGCTTCAGCCTCATCCAGAAGTTTGCCATGGTTGTCATCGCTGAGCCCTTGCGG
TCCTGGAGGCGGCGGCGGCGGGAGGCTGGAGCCCTGGAGCGTGTGACGGTCGAGGGCATGGAGTACGTGT
TCTACAACGACACCAAGGTCGTCTTCTTGTCTCCTGCTGTCCCCGAAGAGCCCGAGGCTTACAACCTCAC
CGTGCTGATACGGATGGACGGTCACTGTGCCCCGCTCAGGACCGAAGCCGGAGTCTTTGAGTATGTGGCA
GACCCCACCTTTGAGAACTTCACGGGTGGCGTCAAAAAGCAGGTCAACAAGCTCATCCACGCCCGGGGAA
CCAATCTGAACAAAGCCATGACTCTGGAGGAGGCAGAGGCATTTGTGGGTGCTGAGCGTTGCATTATGAA
GACGCTGACCGAGACGGACCTGTACTGCGAGCCCGGCGCGCCTGGATCTTCCGGAATCATCCCAGTTGAG
GAGGAGAACCCGGACTTCTGGAACCGCGAGGCAGCCGAGGCCCTGGGTGCCGCCAAGAAGCTGCAGCCTG
CACAGACAGCCGCCAAGAACCTCATCATCTTCCTGGGCGATGGGATGGGGGTGTCTACGGTGACAGCTGC
CAGGATCCTAAAAGGGCAGAAGAAGGACAAACTGGGGCCTGAGATACCCCTGGCCATGGACCGCTTCCCA
TATGTGGCTCTGTCCAAGACATACAATGTAGACAAACATGTGCCAGACAGTGGAGCCACAGCCACGGCCT
ACCTGTGCGGGGTCAAGGGCAACTTCCAGACCATTGGCTTGAGTGCAGCCGCCCGCTTTAACCAGTGCAA
CACGACACGCGGCAACGAGGTCATCTCCGTGATGAATCGGGCCAAGAAAGCAGGGAAGTCAGTGGGAGTG
GTAACCACCACACGAGTGCAGCACGCCTCGCCAGCCGGCACCTACGCCCACACGGTGAACCGCAACTGGT
ACTCGGACGCCGACGTGCCTGCCTCGGCCCGCCAGGAGGGGTGCCAGGACATCGCTACGCAGCTCATCTC
CAACATGGACATTGACGTGATCCTAGGTGGGGGCCGAAAGTACATGTTTCGCATGGGAACCCCAGACCCT
GAGTACCCAGATGACTACAGCCAAGGTGGGACCAGGCTGGACGGGAAGAATCTGGTGCAGGAATGGCTGG
CGAAGCGCCAGGGTGCCCGGTATGTGTGGAACCGCACTGAGCTCATGCAGGCTTCCCTGGACCCGTCTGT
GACCCATCTCATGGGTCTCTTTGAGCCTGGAGACATGAAATACGAGATCCACCGAGACTCCACACTGGAC
CCCTCCCTGATGGAGATGACAGAGGCTGCCCTGCGCCTGCTGAGCAGGAACCCCCGCGGCTTCTTCCTCT
TCGTGGAGGGTGGTCGCATCGACCATGGTCATCATGAAAGCAGGGCTTACCGGGCACTGACTGAGACGAT
CATGTTCGACGACGCCATTGAGAGGGCGGGCCAGCTCACCAGCGAGGAGGACACGCTGAGCCTCGTCACT
GCCGACCACTCCCACGTCTTCTCCTTCGGAGGCTACCCCCTGCGAGGGAGCTCCATCTTCGGGCTGGCCC
CTGGCAAGGCCCGGGACAGGAAGGCCTACACGGTCCTCCTATACGGAAACGGTCCAGGCTATGTGCTCAA
GGACGGCGCCCGGCCGGATGTTACCGAGAGCGAGAGCGGGAGCCCCGAGTATCGGCAGCAGTCAGCAGTG
CCCCTGGACGAAGAGACCCACGCAGGCGAGGACGTGGCGGTGTTCGCGCGCGGCCCGCAGGCGCACCTGG
TTCACGGCGTGCAGGAGCAGACCTTCATAGCGCACGTCATGGCCTTCGCCGCCTGCCTGGAGCCCTACAC
CGCCTGCGACCTGGCGCCCCCCGCCGGCACCACCGACGCCGCGCACCCGGGTCATCATCACCATCACCAT
TAATCTAGAGATCTTATTAAAGCAGAACTTGTTTATTGCAGCTTATAATGGTTACAAATAAAGCAATAGC
ATCACAAATTTCACAAATAAAGCATTTTTTTCACTGCATTCTAGTTGTGGTTTGTCCAAACTCATCAATG
TATCTTATCATGTCTGGTCGACTCTAGCTAGACTCTTCCGCTTCCTCGCTCACTGACTCGCTGCGCTCGG
TCGTTCGGCTGCGGCGAGCGGTATCAGCTCACTCAAAGGCGGTAATACGGTTATCCACAGAATCAGGGGA
TAACGCAGGAAAGAACATGTGAGCAAAAGGCCAGCAAAAGGCCAGGAACCGTAAAAAGGCCGCGTTGCTG
GCGTTTTTCCATAGGCTCCGCCCCCCTGACGAGCATCACAAAAATCGACGCTCAAGTCAGAGGTGGCGAA
ACCCGACAGGACTATAAAGATACCAGGCGTTTCCCCCTGGAAGCTCCCTCGTGCGCTCTCCTGTTCCGAC
CCTGCCGCTTACCGGATACCTGTCCGCCTTTCTCCCTTCGGGAAGCGTGGCGCTTTCTCATAGCTCACGC
TGTAGGTATCTCAGTTCGGTGTAGGTCGTTCGCTCCAAGCTGGGCTGTGTGCACGAACCCCCCGTTCAGC
CCGACCGCTGCGCCTTATCCGGTAACTATCGTCTTGAGTCCAACCCGGTAAGACACGACTTATCGCCACT
GGCAGCAGCCACTGGTAACAGGATTAGCAGAGCGAGGTATGTAGGCGGTGCTACAGAGTTCTTGAAGTGG
TGGCCTAACTACGGCTACACTAGAAGAACAGTATTTGGTATCTGCGCTCTGCTGAAGCCAGTTACCTTCG
GAAAAAGAGTTGGTAGCTCTTGATCCGGCAAACAAACCACCGCTGGTAGCGGTGGTTTTTTTGTTTGCAA
GCAGCAGATTACGCGCAGAAAAAAAGGATCTCAAGAAGATCCTTTGATCTTTTCTACGGGGTCTGACGCT
CAGTGGAACGAAAACTCACGTTAAGGGATTTTGGTCATGAGATTATCAAAAAGGATCTTCACCTAGATCC
TTTTAAATTAAAAATGAAGTTTTAAATCAATCTAAAGTATATATGAGTAAACTTGGTCTGACAGTTACCA
ATGCTTAATCAGTGAGGCACCTATCTCAGCGATCTGTCTATTTCGTTCATCCATAGTTGCCTGACTCCCC
GTCGTGTAGATAACTACGATACGGGAGGGCTTACCATCTGGCCCCAGTGCTGCAATGATACCGCGAGACC
CACGCTCACCGGCTCCAGATTTATCAGCAATAAACCAGCCAGCCGGAAGGGCCGAGCGCAGAAGTGGTCC
TGCAACTTTATCCGCCTCCATCCAGTCTATTAATTGTTGCCGGGAAGCTAGAGTAAGTAGTTCGCCAGTT
AATAGTTTGCGCAACGTTGTTGCCATTGCTACAGGCATCGTGGTGTCACGCTCGTCGTTTGGTATGGCTT
CATTCAGCTCCGGTTCCCAACGATCAAGGCGAGTTACATGATCCCCCATGTTGTGCAAAAAAGCGGTTAG
CTCCTTCGGTCCTCCGATCGTTGTCAGAAGTAAGTTGGCCGCAGTGTTATCACTCATGGTTATGGCAGCA
CTGCATAATTCTCTTACTGTCATGCCATCCGTAAGATGCTTTTCTGTGACTGGTGAGTACTCAACCAAGT
CATTCTGAGAATAGTGTATGCGGCGACCGAGTTGCTCTTGCCCGGCGTCAATACGGGATAATACCGCGCC
ACATAGCAGAACTTTAAAAGTGCTCATCATTGGAAAACGTTCTTCGGGGCGAAAACTCTCAAGGATCTTA
CCGCTGTTGAGATCCAGTTCGATGTAACCCACTCGTGCACCCAACTGATCTTCAGCATCTTTTACTTTCA
CCAGCGTTTCTGGGTGAGCAAAAACAGGAAGGCAAAATGCCGCAAAAAAGGGAATAAGGGCGACACGGAA
ATGTTGAATACTCATACTCTTCCTTTTTCAATATTATTGAAGCATTTATCAGGGTTATTGTCTCATGAGC
GGATACATATTTGAATGTATTTAGAAAAATAAACAAATAGGGGTTCCGCGCACATTTCCCCGAAAAGTGC
CACCTGACGTCTAAGAAACCATTATTATCATGACATTAACCTATAAAAATAGGCGTATCACGAGGCCCTT
TCGTCTCGCGCGTTTCGGTGATGACGGTGAAAACCTCTGACACATGCAGCTCCCGGAGGAATGTGTGTCA
GTTAGGGTGTGGAAAGTCCCCAGGCTCCCCAGGCAGGCAGAAGTATGCAAAGCATGCATCTCAATTAGTC
AGCAACCAGGTGTGGAAAGTCCCCAGGCTCCCCAGCAGGCAGAAGTATGCAAAGCATGCATCTCAATTAG
TCAGCAACCATAGTCCCGCCCCTAACTCCGCCCATCCCGCCCCTAACTCCGCCCAGTTCCGCCCATTCTC
CGCCCCATGGCTGACTAATTTTTTTTATTTATGCAGAGGCCGAGGCCGCCTCTGCCTCTGAGCTATTCCA
GAAGTAGTGAGGAGGCTTTTTTGGAGGCCTAGGCTTTTGCAAAAAGCTCCCGGGAGCTTGTATATCCATT
TTCGTCCCGGAGACGGTCACAGCTTGTCTGTAAGCGGATGCCGGGAGCAGACAAGCCCGTCAGGGCGCGT
CAGCGGGTGTTGGCGGGTGTCGGGGCTGGCTTAACTATGCGGCATCAGAGCAGATTGTACTGAGAGTGCA
CCATATGCGGTGTGAAATACCGCACAGATGCGTAAGGAGAAAATACCGCATCAGGAAATTGTAAGCGTTA
ATATTTTGTTAAAATTCGCGTTAAATTTTTGTTAAATCAGCTCATTTTTTAACCAATAGGCCGAAATCGG
CAAAATCCCTTATAAATCAAAAGAATAGACCGAGATAGGGT
[37 nt withheld, positions 9492-9528]
AAAGAACGTGGACTCCAACGTCAAAGG
[49 nt withheld, positions 9556-9604]
T
[91 nt withheld, positions 9606-9696]
G
[124 nt withheld, positions 9698-9821]
CCATTCGCCATTCAGGCTGCGCAACTGTTGGGAAGGGCGATCGGTGCGGGCCTCTTCGCTATTACGCCAG
CTGGCGAAAGGGGGATGTGCTGCAAGGCGATTAAGTTGGGTAACGCCAGGGTTTTCCCAGTCACGACGTT
GTAAAACGACGGCCAGTGAATT
Features (pLannotate 1.2.2; 14 found; start..end, strand, type, name):
     25..408     +  enhancer       CMV enhancer: human cytomegalovirus immediate early enhancer
    410..609     +  promoter       CMV promoter: human cytomegalovirus (CMV) immediate early promoter
    748..1573    +  intron         CMV intron A: human cytomegalovirus intron A (Chapman et al., 1991)
   1610..5074    +  CDS            Plxnb2 (fragment): PLXB2_MOUSE - Experimental evidence at protein level: Swiss-Prot protein existence level 1. Cell surface receptor for SEMA4C, SEMA4D and SEMA4G that plays an important role in cell-cell signaling (PubMed:17554007). Plays a role in glutamatergic synapse development and is required for SEMA4A- mediated excitatory synapse development (PubMed:29981480). Binding to class 4 semaphorins promotes downstream activation of RHOA and phosphorylation of ERBB2 at 'Tyr-1248' (PubMed:17554007). Required for normal differentiation and migration of neuronal cells during brain corticogenesis and for normal embry
   5096..6547    +  CDS            SEAP: secreted alkaline phosphatase from human placenta The natural enzyme has a C-terminal transmembrane sequence that is replaced by a GPI anchor.
   6606..6727    +  polyA_signal   SV40 poly(A) signal: SV40 polyadenylation signal
   6936..7524    -  rep_origin     ori: high-copy-number ColE1/pMB1/pBR322/pUC origin of replication
   7695..8555    -  CDS            AmpR: β-lactamase; bla; confers resistance to ampicillin, carbenicillin, and related antibiotics
   8556..8660    -  promoter       AmpR promoter: bla
   8755..8790    +  CDS            rop (fragment): Rop protein, which maintains plasmids at low copy number; rop
   8813..9143    +  promoter       SV40 promoter: SV40 enhancer and early promoter
   9266..9365    +  misc_feature   bom (fragment): basis of mobility region from pBR322
   9393..9821    -  rep_origin     f1 ori (sequence partly withheld): f1 bacteriophage origin of replication; arrow indicates direction of (+) strand synthesis
   9825..9982    -  CDS            lacZα (fragment): LacZα fragment of β-galactosidase; lacZ fragment
