[The description below was written by a language model from this plasmid's Addgene catalogue record and pLannotate feature annotations shown in this document.]
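Description:
Plxnb2(S)-AP-His is a mammalian expression plasmid of about 10 kb built on the pCMVi-SV40ori backbone. It produces a secreted, tagged form of the mouse Plexin B2 ectodomain. It is propagated in E. coli through a high-copy ColE1/pUC-type origin under ampicillin selection (β-lactamase driven by its own bla promoter). The backbone also carries an f1 phage origin and residual fragments of rop, bom and lacZα, which appear to be leftovers from earlier vectors rather than functional elements. An SV40 enhancer/early promoter region is annotated as well. This region contains the SV40 origin named in the backbone, which can support episomal amplification in cells that express large T antigen.

The expression cassette uses the human CMV immediate-early enhancer and promoter followed by CMV intron A, a combination that typically increases transcript levels in transfected mammalian cells. Downstream lies a 3,465 bp Plxnb2 fragment cloned between retained NotI and AscI sites. It encodes the "short" N-terminal extracellular portion of Plexin B2, meaning the part that results from proteolytic cleavage of the receptor. This fragment is fused at its C terminus to backbone-encoded human placental alkaline phosphatase and a 6X histidine tag, and an SV40 polyadenylation signal ends the transcript. The His tag is listed in the catalogue fields but is not annotated separately in the feature table.

The AP moiety gives an enzymatic readout for detecting binding, and the His tag allows capture or purification. The construct was deposited in connection with an extracellular biochemical interaction screen of neuronal cell-surface recognition proteins in the retina, where ectodomain fusions of this kind serve as soluble binding reagents.
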