Addgene plasmid #72003: Plxnb2(S)-AP-His
Purpose: Expresses the N-terminal extracellular region of the PlexinB2 protein following proteolytic cleavage (ie, short), C-terminally fused to alkaline phosphatase + 6X histidine tag.
Depositing lab: Woj Wojtowicz. Depositing organization: University of California, Berkeley. Publication: An extracellular biochemical screen reveals that FLRTs and Unc5s mediate neuronal subtype recognition in the retina. Visser JJ, Cheng Y, Perry SC, Chastain AB, Parsa B, Masri SS, Ray TA, Kay JN, Wojtowicz WM. Elife. 2015 Dec 3;4. pii: e08149. doi: 10.7554/eLife.08149. PubMed 26633812.
Backbone
  Vector backbone: pCMVi-SV40ori
  Vector type: Mammalian Expression
Growth in bacteria
  Bacterial resistance: Ampicillin, 100 μg/mL
  Growth temperature: 37°C
  Growth strain: DH5alpha
  Copy number: High Copy
Gene/Insert
  Gene/Insert name: Plxnb2 (alt names: Plexin B2; Debt; NCBI gene ID 140570; Reference sequence NM_001159521.2)
  Species: M. musculus (mouse)
  Insert size (bp): 3465
  Entrez Gene: Plxnb2 (a.k.a. Debt, plexin-B2)
  Promoter: CMV
  Tag / fusion protein: AP-His (C terminal on backbone)
  Cloning method: Restriction Enzyme; 5′ cloning site NotI (not destroyed); 3′ cloning site AscI (not destroyed)
  Sequencing primers: 5′ GTCAGAGGTAACTCCCGTTGC; 3′ GAGGTTCTTGGCGGCTGTC
Terms and licenses: Academic/Nonprofit Terms; Industry Terms: Not Available to Industry
How to cite: Plxnb2(S)-AP-His was a gift from Woj Wojtowicz (Addgene plasmid # 72003 ; http://n2t.net/addgene:72003 ; RRID:Addgene_72003)
