>Addgene plasmid #72003 | Plxnb2(S)-AP-His | addgene partial sequence | sequence record 138599 | pMRB101-F 5'-aagatgcaggcagctgagtt-3'
ACGGTGGAGGGCAGTGTAGTCTGAGCAGTACTCGTTGCTGCCGCGCGCGCCACCAGACATAATAGCTGAC
AGACTAACAGACTGTTCCTTTCCATGGGTCTTTTCTGCAGAAGCTTGAATTCTCGAGGATCCGCGGCCGC
GCCACCATGGCTCTGCCACTCTGGGCCCTGACCTTTCTAGGTCTCACGGGCCTAGGGTTGAGCCTGCGGT
CCCGAAAGCCGGAGAGTTTCCGCAGTGAGACAGAGCTGAACCACCTGGCTGTGGATGAGGTCACAGGTGT
GGTGTATGTCGGGGCAGTGAACGCGCTCTACCAGCTGAGTGCCGACCTGCACGTCCAGCAGCACGTGGTC
ACAGGCCCCTTCATGGATAACAAGAAGTGCACACCACCCATTGAGGCCAGCCAGTGCCACGAAGCGGTGC
TCACTGACAACTTCAACCAGCTGCTGCTGCTCGACCCACCGGGGAAACGCCTGGTGGAGTGCGGCAGCCT
CTTCAAGGGCATCTGTGCCCTGCGCGCCATGAGCAACATCTCGGTGCGCCTCTTCTACGAGGATGGCAGC
GGCGAGAAGTCCTTCGTGGCCAGCAATGACGAGAGAGTGGCCACCGTGGGGCTGGTGACCTCCACGCGCC
CCGACGGCGAGCGCGTGCTGTTTGTGGGCAAAGGCAATGGGCCGCACGACAATGGTATCATCGTGAGCAC
CCGCCTGCTGGACAGGGCTGAGGGCCGGGAGGCCTTTGAGGCCTACTCTGACCACACCACCTTCAAGGCC
GGCTACCTGTCCACGAATACTCAGCAGTTTGTCGCAGCCTTTGAGGATGATTTCTATGTCTTCTTCGTCT
T
