>Addgene plasmid #72003 | Plxnb2(S)-AP-His | addgene partial sequence | sequence record 138602 | SV40pA-R 5'-GAAATTTGTGATGCTATTGC-3'
ATAAGATCTCTAGATTAATGGTGATGGTGATGATGACCCGGGTGCGCGGCGTCGGTGGTGCCGGCGGGGG
GCGCCAGGTCGCAGGCGGTGTAGGGCTCCAGGCAGGCGGCGAAGGCCATGACGTGCGCTATGAAGGTCTG
CTCCTGCACGCCGTGAACCAGGTGCGCCTGCGGGCCGCGCGCGAACACCGCCACGTCCTCGCCTGCGTGG
GTCTCTTCGTCCAGGGGCACTGCTGACTGCTGCCGATACTCGGGGCTCCCGCTCTCGCTCTCGGTAACAT
CCGGCCGGGCGCCGTCCTTGAGCACATAGCCTGGACCGTTTCCGTATAGGAGGACCGTGTAGGCCTTCCT
GTCCCGGGCCTTGCCAGGGGCCAGCCCGAAGATGGAGCTCCCTCGCAGGGGGTAGCCTCCGAAGGAGAAG
ACGTGGGAGTGGTCGGCAGTGACGAGGCTCAGCGTGTCCTCCTCGCTGGTGAGCTGGCCCGCCCTCTCAA
TGGCGTCGTCGAACATGATCGTCTCAGTCAGTGCCCGGTAAGCCCTGCTTTCATGATGACCATGGTCGAT
GCGACCACCCTCCACGAAGAGGAAGAAGCCGCGGGGGTTCCTGCTCAGCAGGCGCAGGGCAGCCTCTGTC
ATCTCCATCAGGGAGGGGTCCAGTGTGGAGTCTCGGTGGATCTCGTATTTCATGTCTCCAGGCTCAAAGA
GACCCATGAGATGGGTCACAGACGGGTCCAGGGAAGCCTGCATGAGCTCAGTGCGGTTCCACACATACCG
GGCACCCTGGCGCTTCGCCAGCCATTCCTGCACCAGATTCTTCCCGTCCAGCCTGGTCCCACCTTGGCTG
TAGTCATCTGG
